>Addgene plasmid #240653 | pG20_mCherry_TEV_mVenus_Hyg | addgene full sequence | sequence record 482844 | Addgene NGS Result
AGCTCTCATCAACCGTGGCTCCCTCACTTTCTGGCTGGATGATGGGGCGATTCAGGCGATCCCCATCCAA
CAGCCCGCCGTCGAGCGGGCTTTTTTATCCCCGGAAGCCTGTGGATAGAGGGTAGTTATCCACGTGAAAC
CGCTAATGCCCCGCAAAGCCTTGATTCACGGGGCTTTCCGGCCCGCTCCAAAAACTATCCACGTGAAATC
GCTAATCAGGGTACGTGAAATCGCTAATCGGAGTACGTGAAATCGCTAATAAGGTCACGTGAAATCGCTA
ATCAAAAAGGCACGTGAGAACGCTAATAGCCCTTTCAGATCAACAGCTTGCAAACACCCCTCGCTCCGGC
AAGTAGTTACAGCAAGTAGTATGTTCAATTAGCTTTTCAATTATGAATATATATATCAATTATTGGTCGC
CCTTGGCTTGTGGACAATGCGCTACGCGCACCGGCTCCGCCCGTGGACAACCGCAAGCGGTTGCCCACCG
TCGAGCGCCTTTGCCCACAACCCGGCGGCCGGCCGCAACAGATCGTTTTATAAATTTTTTTTTTTGAAAA
AGAAAAAGCCCGAAAGGCGGCAACCTCTCGGGCTTCTGGATTTCCGATCCCCGGAATTAGATCTTGGCAG
GATATATTGTGGTGTAACGTTATCGATCTGGATTTTAGTACTGGATTTTGGTTTTAGGAATTAGAAATTT
TATTGATAGAAGTATTTTACAAATACAAATACATACTAAGGGTTTCTTATATGCTCAACACATGAGCGAA
ACCCTATAAGAACCCTAATTTCCCTTATCGGGAAACTACTCACACATTATTTATGGAGAAAATAGAGAGA
GATAGATTTGTAGAGAGAGACTGGTGATTTCAGCGTACCGAATTAATTCCTGAATCACTGCGACCGGCCC
TCCCGCGACCCAGCCGAGCGAGCTTAGCGAACTGTGGACGAGAACTGTGCCACCAAGCGTAAGGCCGTTC
TCTCGCATTTGCCTTGCTAGGCTCGCGCGAGTTGCTGGCTGAGGCGTTCTCGAAATCAGCTCTTGTTCGG
TCGGCATCTACTCTATTCCTTTGCCCTCGGACGAGTGCTGGGGCGTCGGTTTCCACTATCGGCGAGTACT
TCTACACAGCCATCGGTCCAGACGGCCGCGCTTCTGCGGGCGATTTGTGTACGCCCGACAGTCCCGGCTC
CGGATCGGACGATTGCGTCGCATCGACCCTGCGCCCAAGCTGCATCATCGAAATTGCCGTCAACCAAGCT
CTGATAGAGTTGGTCAAGACCAATGCGGAGCATATACGCCCGGAGCCTTGGCGATCCTGCAAGCTCCGGA
TGCCTCCGCTCGAAGTAGCGCGTCTGCTGCTCCATACAAGCCAACCACGGCCTCCAGAAGAAGATGTTGG
CGACCTCGTATTGGGAATCCCCGAACATCGCCTCGCTCCAGTCAATGACCGCTGTTATGCGGCCATTGTC
CGTCAGGACATTGTTGGAGCCGAAATCCGCGTGCACGAGGTGCCGGACTTCGGGGCAGTCCTCGGCCCAA
AGCATCAGCTCATCGAGAGCCTGCGCGACGGACGCACTGACGGTGTCGTCCATCACAGTTTGCCAGTGAT
ACACATGGGGATCAGCAATCGCGCATATGAAATCACGCCATGTAGTGTATTGACCGATTCCTTGCGGTCC
GAATGGGCCGAACCCGCTCGTCTGGCTAAGATCGGCCGCAGCGATAGCATCCATAGCCTCCGCGACCGGC
TGAAGAACAGCGGGCAGTTCGGTTTCAGGCAGGTCTTGCAACGTGACACCCTGTGCACGGCGGGAGATGC
AATAGGTCAGGCTCTCGCTGAACTCCCCAATGTCAAGCACTTCCGGAATCGGGAGCGCGGCCGATGCAAA
GTGCCGATAAACATAACGATCTTTGTAGAAACCATCGGCGCAGCTATTTACCCGCAGGACATATCCACGC
CCTCCTACATCGAAGCTGAAAGCACGAGATTCTTCGCCCTCCGAGAGCTGCATCAGGTCGGAGACGCTGT
CGAACTTTTCGATCAGAAACTTCTCGACAGACGTCGCGGTGAGTTCAGGCTTTTTCATAGGGGGGATCAG
CTTGGGCTGTCCTCTCCAAATGAAATGAACTTCCTTATATAGAGGAAGGGTCTTGCGAAGGATAGTGGGA
TTGTGCGTCATCCCTTACGTCAGTGGAGATGTCACATCAATCCACTTGCTTTGAAGTCGTGGTTGGAACG
ACTTCTTTTTCCACGATGCTCCTCGTGGGTGGGGGTCCATCTTTGGGACCACTGTCGGCAGAGGCATCTT
GAATGATAGCCTTTCCTTTATCGCAATGATGGCATTTGTAGGAGCCACCTTCCTTTTCTACTGTCCTTTC
GATGAAGTGACAGATAGCTGGGCAATGGAATCCGAGGAGGTTTCCCGAAATTACCCTTTGTTGAAAAGTC
TCAATAAAGCTTCGACGAGTCAGTAATAAACGGCGTCAAAGTGGTTGCAGCCGGCACACACGAGTCGTGT
TTATCAACTCAAAGCACAAATACTTTTCCTCAACCTAAAAATAAGGCAATTAGCCAAAAACAACTTTGCG
TGTAAACAACGCTCAATACACGTGTCATTTTATTATTAGCTATTGCTTCACCGCCTTAGCTTTCTCGTGA
CCTAGTCGTCCTCGTCTTTTCTTCTTCTTCTTCTATAAAACAATACCCAAAGACCTCTTCTTCTTCACAA
TTCAGATTTCAATTTCTCAAAATCTTAAAAACTTTCTCTCAATTCTCTCTACCGTGATCAAGGTAAATTT
CTGTGTTCCTTATTCTCTCAAAATCTTCGATTTTGTTTTCGTTCGATCCCAATTTCGTATATGTTCTTTG
GTTTAGATTCTGTTAATCTTAGATCGAAGTCGATTTTCTGGGTTTGATCGTTAGATATCATCTTAATTCT
CGATTAGGGTTTCATAGATATCATCCGATTTGTTCAAATAATTTGAGTTTTGTCGAATAATTACTCTTCG
ATTTGTGATTTCTATCTAGATCTGGTGTTAGTTTCTAGTTTGTGCGATCGAATTTGTCGATTAATCTGAG
TTTTTCTGATTAACAGACTAGAGTTAACCGGGCTCAGGCCTGGCGCGCCACTAGTGGATCCGATGGTGTC
TTCGATTCAATACGCAAACCGCCTCTCCCCGCGCGTTGGCCGATTCATTAATGCAGCTGGCACGACAGGT
TTCCCGACTGGAAAGCGGGCAGTGAGCGCAACGCAATTAATGTGAGTTAGCTCACTCATTAGGCACCCCA
GGCTTTACACTTTATGCTTCCGGCTCGTATGTTGTGTGGAATTGTGAGCGGATAACAATTTCACACATAC
TAGAGAAAGAGGAGAAATACTAGATGGCTTCCTCCGAGGACGTTATCAAAGAGTTCATGCGTTTCAAAGT
TCGTATGGAAGGTTCCGTTAACGGTCACGAGTTCGAAATCGAAGGTGAAGGTGAAGGTCGTCCGTACGAA
GGTACCCAGACCGCTAAACTGAAAGTTACCAAAGGTGGTCCGCTGCCGTTCGCTTGGGACATCCTGTCCC
CGCAGTTCCAGTACGGTTCCAAGGCTTACGTTAAACACCCGGCTGACATCCCGGACTACCTGAAACTGTC
CTTCCCGGAAGGTTTCAAATGGGAACGTGTTATGAACTTCGAGGACGGTGGTGTTGTTACCGTTACCCAG
GACTCCTCCCTGCAAGACGGTGAGTTCATCTACAAAGTTAAACTGCGTGGTACCAACTTCCCGTCCGACG
GTCCGGTTATGCAGAAAAAAACGATGGGTTGGGAAGCATCCACCGAACGTATGTACCCGGAGGACGGTGC
TCTGAAAGGTGAAATCAAAATGCGTCTGAAACTGAAAGACGGTGGTCACTACGACGCTGAAGTTAAAACC
ACCTACATGGCTAAAAAACCGGTTCAGCTGCCGGGTGCTTACAAAACCGACATCAAACTGGACATCACCT
CCCACAACGAGGACTACACCATCGTTGAACAGTACGAACGTGCTGAAGGTCGTCACTCCACCGGTGCTTA
ATAACGCTGATAGTGCTAGTGTAGATCGCTACTAGAGCCAGGCATCAAATAAAACGAAAGGCTCAGTCGA
AAGACTGGGCCTTTCGTTTTATCTGTTGTTTGTCGGTGAACGCTCTCTACTAGAGTCACACTGGCTCACC
TTCGGGTGGGCCTTTCTGCGTTTATAGAAGACACTGGACCCGGGGTGAGCAAGGGCGAGGAGGATAACAT
GGCCATCATCAAGGAGTTCATGCGCTTCAAGGTGCACATGGAGGGCTCCGTGAACGGCCACGAGTTCGAG
ATCGAGGGCGAGGGCGAGGGCCGCCCCTACGAGGGCACCCAGACCGCCAAGCTGAAGGTGACCAAGGGTG
GCCCCCTGCCCTTCGCCTGGGACATCCTGTCCCCTCAGTTCATGTACGGCTCCAAGGCCTACGTGAAGCA
CCCCGCCGACATCCCCGACTACTTGAAGCTGTCCTTCCCCGAGGGCTTCAAGTGGGAGCGCGTGATGAAC
TTCGAGGACGGCGGCGTGGTGACCGTGACCCAGGACTCCTCCCTGCAGGACGGCGAGTTCATCTACAAGG
TGAAGCTGCGCGGCACCAACTTCCCCTCCGACGGCCCCGTAATGCAGAAGAAAACGATGGGCTGGGAGGC
CTCCTCCGAGCGGATGTACCCCGAGGACGGCGCCCTGAAGGGCGAGATCAAGCAGAGGCTGAAGCTGAAG
GACGGCGGCCACTACGACGCTGAGGTCAAGACCACCTACAAGGCCAAGAAGCCCGTGCAGCTGCCCGGCG
CCTACAACGTCAACATCAAGTTGGACATCACCTCCCACAACGAGGACTACACCATCGTGGAACAGTACGA
ACGCGCCGAGGGCCGCCACTCCACCGGCGGCATGGACGAGCTGTACAAGTCCGGGAGTGAGAACCTCTAC
TTCCAAGGCTCCATGGTGAGCAAGGGCGAGGAGCTGTTCACCGGGGTGGTGCCCATCCTGGTCGAGCTGG
ACGGCGACGTAAACGGCCACAAGTTCAGCGTGTCCGGCGAGGGCGAGGGCGATGCCACCTACGGCAAGCT
GACCCTGAAGCTGATCTGCACCACCGGCAAGCTGCCCGTGCCCTGGCCCACCCTCGTGACCACCCTGGGC
TACGGCCTGCAGTGCTTCGCCCGCTACCCCGACCACATGAAGCAGCACGACTTCTTCAAGTCCGCCATGC
CCGAAGGCTACGTCCAGGAGCGCACCATCTTCTTCAAGGACGACGGCAACTACAAGACCCGCGCCGAGGT
GAAGTTCGAGGGCGACACCCTGGTGAACCGCATCGAGCTGAAGGGCATCGACTTCAAGGAGGACGGCAAC
ATCCTGGGGCACAAGCTGGAGTACAACTACAACAGCCACAACGTCTATATCACCGCCGACAAGCAGAAGA
ACGGCATCAAGGCCAACTTCAAGATCCGCCACAACATCGAGGACGGCGGCGTGCAGCTCGCCGACCACTA
CCAGCAGAACACCCCCATCGGCGACGGCCCCGTGCTGCTGCCCGACAACCACTACCTGAGCTACCAGTCC
GCCCTGAGCAAAGACCCCAACGAGAAGCGCGATCACATGGTCCTGCTGGAGTTCGTGACCGCCGCCGGGA
TCACTCTCGGCATGGACGAGCTGTACAAGTAAGAGCTCATATGAAGATGAAGATGAAATATTTGGTGTGT
CAAATAAATAGCTTGTGTGCTTAAGTTTGTGTTTTTTTCTTGGCTTGTTGTGTTATGAATTTGTGGCTTT
TTCTAATATTAAATGAATGTAAGATCTCATTATAATGAATAAACAAATGTTTCTATAATCCATTGTGAAT
GTTTTGTTGGATCTCTTCTGCAGCATATAACTACTGTATGTGCTATGGTATGGACTATGGAATATGATTA
AAGATAAGGAATTCAGATCGGCTGAGTGGCTCCTTCAACGTTGCGGTTCTGTCAGTTCCAAACGTAAAAC
GGCTTGTCCCGCGTCATCGGCGGGGGTCATAACGTGACTCCCTTAATTCTCCGCTCATGATCAGATTGTC
GTTTCCCGCCTTCAGTTTAAACTATCAGTGTTTGACAGGATATATTGGCGGGTAAACTAAGTCGCTGTAT
GTGTTTGTTTGAGATCTCATGTGAGCAAAAGGCCAGCAAAAGGCCAGGAACCGTAAAAAGGCCGCGTTGC
TGGCGTTTTTCCATAGGCTCCGCCCCCCTGACGAGCATCACAAAAATCGACGCTCAAGTCAGAGGTGGCG
AAACCCGACAGGACTATAAAGATACCAGGCGTTTCCCCCTGGAAGCTCCCTCGTGCGCTCTCCTGTTCCG
ACCCTGCCGCTTACCGGATACCTGTCCGCCTTTCTCCCTTCGGGAAGCGTGGCGCTTTCTCATAGCTCAC
GCTGTAGGTATCTCAGTTCGGTGTAGGTCGTTCGCTCCAAGCTGGGCTGTGTGCACGAACCCCCCGTTCA
GCCCGACCGCTGCGCCTTATCCGGTAACTATCGTCTTGAGTCCAACCCGGTAAGACACGACTTATCGCCA
CTGGCAGCAGCCACTGGTAACAGGATTAGCAGAGCGAGGTATGTAGGCGGTGCTACAGAGTTCTTGAAGT
GGTGGCCTAACTACGGCTACACTAGAAGAACAGTATTTGGTATCTGCGCTCTGCTGAAGCCAGTTACCTT
CGGAAGAAGAGTTGGTAGCTCTTGATCCGGCAAACAAACCACCGCTGGTAGCGGTGGTTTTTTTGTTTGC
AAGCAGCAGATTACGCGCAGAAAAAAAGGATCTCAAGAAGATCCTTTGATCTTTTCTACGGGGTCTGACG
CTCAGTGGAACGAAAACTCACGTTAAGGGATTTTGGTCATGAGATTATCAAAAAGGATCTTCACCTAGAT
CCTTTTAAATTAAAAATGAAGTTTTAAATCAATCTAAAGTATATATGTGTAACATTGGTCTAGTGATTAG
AAAAACTCATCGAGCATCAAATGAAACTGCAATTTATTCATATCAGGATTATCAATACCATATTTTTGAA
AAAGCCGTTTCTGTAATGAAGGAGAAAACTCACCGAGGCAGTTCCATAGGATGGCAAGATCCTGGTATCG
GTCTGCGATTCCGACTCGTCCAACATCAATACAACCTATTAATTTCCCCTCGTCAAAAATAAGGTTATCA
AGTGAGAAATCACCATGAGTGACGACTGAATCCGGTGAGAATGGCAAAAGTTTATGCATTTCTTTCCAGA
CTTGTTCAACAGGCCAGCCATTACGCTCGTCATCAAAATCACTCGCATCAACCAAACCGTTATTCATTCG
TGATTGCGCCTGAGCGAGACGAAATACGCGATCGCTGTTAAAAGGACAATTACAAACAGGAATCGAATGC
AACCGGCGCAGGAACACTGCCAGCGCATCAACAATATTTTCACCTGAATCAGGATATTCTTCTAATACCT
GGAATGCTGTTTTCCCTGGGATCGCAGTGGTGAGTAACCATGCATCATCAGGAGTACGGATAAAATGCTT
GATGGTCGGAAGAGGCATAAATTCCGTCAGCCAGTTTAGTCTGACCATCTCATCTGTAACATCATTGGCA
ACGCTACCTTTGCCATGTTTCAGAAACAACTCTGGCGCATCGGGCTTCCCATACAATCGGTAGATTGTCG
CACCTGATTGCCCGACATTATCGCGAGCCCATTTATACCCATATAAATCAGCATCCATGTTGGAATTTAA
TCGCGGCCTTGAGCAAGACGTTTCCCGTTGAATATGGCTCATAACACCCCTTGTATTACTGTTTATGTAA
GCAGACAGTTTTATTGTTCATGATGATATATTTTTATCTTGTGCAATGTAACATCAGAGATTTTGAGACA
CAACGTGGCTTTGTTGAATAAATCGAACTTTTGCTGAGTTGAAGGATCAGATCACGCATCTTCCCGACAA
CGCAGACCGTTCCGTGGCAAAGCAAAAGTTCAAAATCACCAACTGGTCCACCTACAACAA
Features (pLannotate 1.2.2; 22 found; start..end, strand, type, name):
     63..498     +  rep_origin     pSa ori: origin of replication from bacterial plasmid pSa
    625..647     +  misc_feature   LB T-DNA repeat: left border repeat from nopaline C58 T-DNA (truncated)
    655..831     -  polyA_signal   CaMV poly(A) signal: cauliflower mosaic virus polyadenylation signal
    881..1045    -  CDS            yokD (fragment): YOKD_BACSU - Experimental evidence at protein level: Swiss-Prot protein existence level 1. May contribute to antibiotic resistance. From Bacillus subtilis (strain 168).
   1066..2088    -  CDS            hph: KHYB_ECOLX - Experimental evidence at protein level: Swiss-Prot protein existence level 1. The aminoglycoside phosphotransferases achieve inactivation of their antibiotic substrates by phosphorylation. Only phosphorylates hygromycin and closely related compounds such as demethyl analogs and destomycin. From Escherichia coli.
   2108..2453    -  promoter       CaMV 35S promoter: strong constitutive promoter from cauliflower mosaic virus
   2110..2156    -  promoter       minimal CaMV 35S promoter: minimal 35S promoter from cauliflower mosaic virus
   3158..3245    +  CDS            lacI (fragment): lac repressor; lacI; The lac repressor binds to the lac operator to inhibit transcription in E. coli. This inhibition can be relieved by adding lactose or isopropyl-β-D-thiogalactopyranoside (IPTG).
   3258..3279    +  protein_bind   CAP binding site: CAP binding activates transcription in the presence of cAMP. E. coli catabolite activator protein
   3294..3324    +  promoter       lac promoter: promoter for the E. coli lac operon
   3332..3348    +  protein_bind   lac operator: The lac repressor binds to the lac operator to inhibit transcription in E. coli. This inhibition can be relieved by adding lactose or isopropyl-β-D-thiogalactopyranoside (IPTG). lac repressor encoded by lacI
   3384..4058    +  CDS            mRFP1: mRFP1 is a basic (constitutively fluorescent) red fluorescent protein published in 2002, derived from Discosoma sp.. It is reported to be a somewhat slowly-maturing monomer with low acid sensitivity.
   4106..4177    +  terminator     rrnB T1 terminator: transcription terminator T1 from the E. coli rrnB gene
   4193..4220    +  terminator     T7Te terminator: phage T7 early transcription terminator
   4245..4949    +  CDS            mCherry: mCherry is a basic (constitutively fluorescent) red fluorescent protein published in 2004, derived from Discosoma sp.. It is reported to be a very rapidly-maturing monomer with low acid sensitivity.
   4983..5702    +  CDS            Venus: yellow fluorescent protein (YFP) with fast and efficient maturation (Nagai et al., 2002) mammalian codon-optimized
   5710..5958    +  terminator     HSP terminator: efficient transcription terminator from the Arabidopsis thaliana heat shock protein 18.2 gene (Nagaya et al., 2010)
   5969..5999    -  promoter       NOS promoter (fragment): nopaline synthase promoter
   6123..6147    +  misc_feature   RB T-DNA repeat: right border repeat from nopaline C58 T-DNA
   6238..6826    -  rep_origin     ori: high-copy-number ColE1/pMB1/pBR322/pUC origin of replication
   6997..7812    -  CDS            KanR: aminoglycoside phosphotransferase; aph(3')-Ia; confers resistance to kanamycin in bacteria or G418 (Geneticin®) in eukaryotes
   7997..58      +  CDS            TRA2_ECOLX (fragment) (across the origin): Protein predicted: Swiss-Prot protein existence level 4. Required for transposition of transposon Tn903. From Escherichia coli.
