[The description below was written by a language model from this plasmid's Addgene catalogue record and pLannotate feature annotations shown in this document.]
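Description:
pG20_mCherry_TEV_mVenus_Hyg is an empty plant expression backbone of 8,040 bp built on the pGreen2.0 binary vector, intended for producing proteins carrying a C-terminal mCherry-TEV-mVenus tag in transgenic plants. It is maintained at high copy in E. coli through a ColE1/pUC-type origin and selected with a kanamycin resistance gene (aph(3')-Ia). The pSa origin is the pGreen-family element for replication in Agrobacterium, which generally depends on replication functions supplied in trans by a helper plasmid. Left and right nopaline-type T-DNA border repeats delimit the region transferred into the plant genome.

Within the T-DNA, a CaMV 35S promoter drives the hygromycin phosphotransferase gene (hph), terminated by a CaMV poly(A) signal, giving hygromycin selection of transgenic seedlings. The expression cassette contains mCherry followed after a short gap by Venus; according to the catalogue this linker holds a TEV protease site, although the site itself is not annotated. The cassette ends with the Arabidopsis HSP18.2 terminator. Immediately upstream of mCherry sits a bacterial unit comprising a lac promoter and operator, mRFP1, and the rrnB T1 and T7Te terminators. This looks like a visual dropout marker that would be replaced when a coding sequence is cloned in, though the record does not describe the cloning scheme. No plant promoter for the fusion cassette is annotated: roughly 700 bp between the 35S promoter and the lac elements carries no features, so the driving promoter is not stated.

The associated publication describes a low-cost purification approach from plants, in which tagged proteins are captured on a GFP-binding trap, presumably through mVenus, and released by protease cleavage. Cleavage at the TEV site would leave mCherry attached to the released protein.
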