Addgene plasmid #240653: pG20_mCherry_TEV_mVenus_Hyg
Purpose: (Empty Backbone) Expression plasmid for mCherry-TEV-mVenus-tagged proteins with Hygromycin transgenic seed selection
Depositing lab: Hans-Henning Kunz. Depositing organization: Ludwig-Maximilians-Universitaet Muenchen (LMU). Publication: Catch & Release-rapid cost-effective protein purification from plants using a DIY GFP-Trap-protease approach. Schwartz S, Engstler C, Muhlbauer S, Windenbach E, Wunder T, Kunz HH, Brandt B. Plant J. 2025 Nov;124(3):e70544. doi: 10.1111/tpj.70544. PubMed 41222448.
Backbone
  Vector backbone: pGreen2.0
  Backbone size (bp): 8040
  Vector type: Plant Expression
  Selectable markers: Hygromycin
  Tag / fusion protein: mCherry-TEV-mVenus (C terminal on backbone)
Growth in bacteria
  Bacterial resistance: Kanamycin, 50 μg/mL
  Growth temperature: 37°C
  Growth strain: DH5alpha
  Copy number: High Copy
Gene/Insert
  Gene/Insert name: None
  Tag / fusion protein: mCherry-TEV-mVenus (C terminal on backbone)
Terms and licenses: Academic/Nonprofit Terms; Industry Terms: Not Available to Industry
How to cite: pG20_mCherry_TEV_mVenus_Hyg was a gift from Hans-Henning Kunz (Addgene plasmid # 240653 ; http://n2t.net/addgene:240653 ; RRID:Addgene_240653)
